>Addgene plasmid #196973 | pGEX-6p-1_GST-DmKHC[1-421]-1xGFP | addgene full sequence | sequence record 388919 | Addgene NGS Result
AGCTTATCGACTGCACGGTGCACCAATGCTTCTGGCGTCAGGCAGCCATCGGAAGCTGTGGTATGGCTGT
GCAGGTCGTAAATCACTGCATAATTCGTGTCGCTCAAGGCGCACTCCCGTTCTGGATAATGTTTTTTGCG
CCGACATCATAACGGTTCTGGCAAATATTCTGAAATGAGCTGTTGACAATTAATCATCGGCTCGTATAAT
GTGTGGAATTGTGAGCGGATAACAATTTCACACAGGAAACAGTATTCATGTCCCCTATACTAGGTTATTG
GAAAATTAAGGGCCTTGTGCAACCCACTCGACTTCTTTTGGAATATCTTGAAGAAAAATATGAAGAGCAT
TTGTATGAGCGCGATGAAGGTGATAAATGGCGAAACAAAAAGTTTGAATTGGGTTTGGAGTTTCCCAATC
TTCCTTATTATATTGATGGTGATGTTAAATTAACACAGTCTATGGCCATCATACGTTATATAGCTGACAA
GCACAACATGTTGGGTAGTTGTCCAAAAGAGCGTGCAGAGATTTCAATGCTTGAAGGAGCGGTTTTGGAT
ATTAGATACGGTGTTTCGAGAATTGCATATAGTAAAGACTTTGAAACTCTCAAAGTTGATTTTCTTAGCA
AGCTACCTGAAATGCTGAAAATGTTCGAAGATCGTTTATGTCATAAAACATATTTAAATGGTGATCATGT
AACCCATCCTGACTTCATGTTGTATGACGCTCTTGATGTTGTTTTATACATGGACCCAATGTGCCTGGAT
GCGTTCCCAAAATTAGTTTGTTTTAAAAAACGTATTGAAGCTATCCCACAAATTGATAAGTACTTGAAAT
CCAGCAAGTATATAGCATGGCCTTTGCAGGGCTGGCAAGCCACGTTTGGTGGTGGCGACCATCCTCCAAA
ATCGGATCTGGAAGTTCTGTTCCAGGGGCCCCTGGGATCCATGAGCGCAGAACGAGAAATTCCAGCCGAG
GACAGCATCAAAGTGGTCTGCCGATTCCGACCGCTGAACGACAGCGAAGAGAAGGCCGGCTCCAAGTTCG
TGGTCAAGTTCCCCAACAATGTGGAGGAGAACTGCATATCCATAGCGGGCAAGGTGTATTTGTTCGACAA
GGTCTTCAAACCGAATGCATCCCAGGAAAAGGTCTACAATGAGGCGGCCAAGTCCATTGTTACGGATGTC
CTGGCCGGGTACAATGGAACGATATTCGCATACGGTCAGACGTCCTCCGGAAAAACGCATACGATGGAGG
GCGTGATCGGGGACTCCGTAAAACAGGGTATCATACCTAGGATCGTCAACGACATTTTCAATCACATCTA
CGCGATGGAGGTGAACCTGGAGTTTCACATCAAGGTCTCCTACTACGAGATCTACATGGACAAGATTCGA
GATCTGTTGGACGTCTCCAAGGTGAACCTTAGTGTGCACGAGGATAAGAACCGGGTGCCGTACGTCAAGG
GCGCTACGGAACGGTTCGTCTCGTCGCCGGAGGATGTTTTCGAGGTGATCGAGGAGGGCAAATCCAATCG
TCACATCGCTGTGACAAACATGAACGAGCATTCTTCGCGATCCCACTCAGTATTCCTTATCAATGTGAAG
CAGGAGAACCTGGAGAACCAGAAGAAACTATCCGGCAAACTCTACCTGGTGGATTTGGCCGGATCCGAGA
AGGTTTCCAAGACTGGAGCGGAGGGAACCGTTCTTGATGAAGCCAAGAACATCAACAAGTCGCTGTCGGC
CTTGGGCAACGTAATTTCTGCCCTGGCGGACGGAAACAAAACGCACATCCCCTACCGTGATTCCAAGCTA
ACGCGCATCCTGCAGGAGTCGCTGGGAGGCAACGCACGCACAACCATCGTCATCTGCTGCTCTCCAGCCA
GTTTCAACGAATCTGAAACGAAGTCAACGCTGGACTTCGGTCGTAGAGCCAAGACAGTGAAGAACGTGGT
CTGCGTTAACGAGGAGCTTACTGCCGAGGAATGGAAGCGACGCTATGAAAAGGAGAAGGAAAAGAACGCC
CGACTAAAGGGTAAGGTGGAGAAGCTTGAGATCGAGCTTGCGCGCTGGAGAGCGGGTGAAACTGTTAAGG
CGGAGGAGCAAATCAACATGGAGGATCTCATGGAGGCAAGCACGCCCAACCTGGAAGTGGAGGCAGCACA
GACGGCGGCGGCCGAGGCCGCTTTGGCCGCCCAGCGAACGGCTGAATTCATGGTGAGCAAGGGCGAGGAG
CTGTTCACCGGGGTGGTGCCCATCCTGGTCGAGCTGGACGGCGACGTAAACGGCCACAAGTTCAGCGTGT
CCGGCGAGGGCGAGGGCGATGCCACCTACGGCAAGCTGACCCTGAAGTTCATCTGCACCACCGGCAAGCT
GCCCGTGCCCTGGCCCACCCTCGTGACCACCCTGACCTACGGCGTGCAGTGCTTCAGCCGCTACCCCGAC
CACATGAAGCAGCACGACTTCTTCAAGTCCGCCATGCCCGAAGGCTACGTCCAGGAGCGCACCATCTTCT
TCAAGGACGACGGCAACTACAAGACCCGCGCCGAGGTGAAGTTCGAGGGCGACACCCTGGTGAACCGCAT
CGAGCTGAAGGGCATCGACTTCAAGGAGGACGGCAACATCCTGGGGCACAAGCTGGAGTACAACTACAAC
AGCCACAACGTCTATATCATGGCCGACAAGCAGAAGAACGGCATCAAGGTGAACTTCAAGATCCGCCACA
ACATCGAGGACGGCAGCGTGCAGCTCGCCGACCACTACCAGCAGAACACCCCCATCGGCGACGGCCCCGT
GCTGCTGCCCGACAACCACTACCTGAGCACCCAGTCCGCCCTGAGCAAAGACCCCAACGAGAAGCGCGAT
CACATGGTCCTGCTGGAGTTCGTGACCGCCGCCGGGATCACTCTCGGCATGGACGAGCTGTACAAGTGAC
TCGAGCGATCTGCCTCGCGCGTTTCGGTGATGACGGTGAAAACCTCTGACACATGCAGCTCCCGGAGACG
GTCACAGCTTGTCTGTAAGCGGATGCCGGGAGCAGACAAGCCCGTCAGGGCGCGTCAGCGGGTGTTGGCG
GGTGTCGGGGCGCAGCCATGACCCAGTCACGTAGCGATAGCGGAGTGTATAATTCTTGAAGACGAAAGGG
CCTCGTGATACGCCTATTTTTATAGGTTAATGTCATGATAATAATGGTTTCTTAGACGTCAGGTGGCACT
TTTCGGGGAAATGTGCGCGGAACCCCTATTTGTTTATTTTTCTAAATACATTCAAATATGTATCCGCTCA
TGAGACAATAACCCTGATAAATGCTTCAATAATATTGAAAAAGGAAGAGTATGAGTATTCAACATTTCCG
TGTCGCCCTTATTCCCTTTTTTGCGGCATTTTGCCTTCCTGTTTTTGCTCACCCAGAAACGCTGGTGAAA
GTAAAAGATGCTGAAGATCAGTTGGGTGCACGAGTGGGTTACATCGAACTGGATCTCAACAGCGGTAAGA
TCCTTGAGAGTTTTCGCCCCGAAGAACGTTTTCCAATGATGAGCACTTTTAAAGTTCTGCTATGTGGCGC
GGTATTATCCCGTGTTGACGCCGGGCAAGAGCAACTCGGTCGCCGCATACACTATTCTCAGAATGACTTG
GTTGAGTACTCACCAGTCACAGAAAAGCATCTTACGGATGGCATGACAGTAAGAGAATTATGCAGTGCTG
CCATAACCATGAGTGATAACACTGCGGCCAACTTACTTCTGACAACGATCGGAGGACCGAAGGAGCTAAC
CGCTTTTTTGCACAACATGGGGGATCATGTAACTCGCCTTGATCGTTGGGAACCGGAGCTGAATGAAGCC
ATACCAAACGACGAGCGTGACACCACGATGCCTGCAGCAATGGCAACAACGTTGCGCAAACTATTAACTG
GCGAACTACTTACTCTAGCTTCCCGGCAACAATTAATAGACTGGATGGAGGCGGATAAAGTTGCAGGACC
ACTTCTGCGCTCGGCCCTTCCGGCTGGCTGGTTTATTGCTGATAAATCTGGAGCCGGTGAGCGTGGGTCT
CGCGGTATCATTGCAGCACTGGGGCCAGATGGTAAGCCCTCCCGTATCGTAGTTATCTACACGACGGGGA
GTCAGGCAACTATGGATGAACGAAATAGACAGATCGCTGAGATAGGTGCCTCACTGATTAAGCATTGGTA
ACTGTCAGACCAAGTTTACTCATATATACTTTAGATTGATTTAAAACTTCATTTTTAATTTAAAAGGATC
TAGGTGAAGATCCTTTTTGATAATCTCATGACCAAAATCCCTTAACGTGAGTTTTCGTTCCACTGAGCGT
CAGACCCCGTAGAAAAGATCAAAGGATCTTCTTGAGATCCTTTTTTTCTGCGCGTAATCTGCTGCTTGCA
AACAAAAAAACCACCGCTACCAGCGGTGGTTTGTTTGCCGGATCAAGAGCTACCAACTCTTTTTCCGAAG
GTAACTGGCTTCAGCAGAGCGCAGATACCAAATACTGTCCTTCTAGTGTAGCCGTAGTTAGGCCACCACT
TCAAGAACTCTGTAGCACCGCCTACATACCTCGCTCTGCTAATCCTGTTACCAGTGGCTGCTGCCAGTGG
CGATAAGTCGTGTCTTACCGGGTTGGACTCAAGACGATAGTTACCGGATAAGGCGCAGCGGTCGGGCTGA
ACGGGGGGTTCGTGCACACAGCCCAGCTTGGAGCGAACGACCTACACCGAACTGAGATACCTACAGCGTG
AGCTATGAGAAAGCGCCACGCTTCCCGAAGGGAGAAAGGCGGACAGGTATCCGGTAAGCGGCAGGGTCGG
AACAGGAGAGCGCACGAGGGAGCTTCCAGGGGGAAACGCCTGGTATCTTTATAGTCCTGTCGGGTTTCGC
CACCTCTGACTTGAGCGTCGATTTTTGTGATGCTCGTCAGGGGGGCGGAGCCTATGGAAAAACGCCAGCA
ACGCGGCCTTTTTACGGTTCCTGGCCTTTTGCTGGCCTTTTGCTCACATGTTCTTTCCTGCGTTATCCCC
TGATTCTGTGGATAACCGTATTACCGCCTTTGAGTGAGCTGATACCGCTCGCCGCAGCCGAACGACCGAG
CGCAGCGAGTCAGTGAGCGAGGAAGCGGAAGAGCGCCTGATGCGGTATTTTCTCCTTACGCATCTGTGCG
GTATTTCACACCGCATAAATTCCGACACCATCGAATGGCGCAAAACCTTTCGCGGTATGGCATGATAGCG
CCCGGAAGAGAGTCAATTCAGGGTGGTGAATGTGAAACCAGTAACGTTATACGATGTCGCAGAGTATGCC
GGTGTCTCTTATCAGACCGTTTCCCGCGTGGTGAACCAGGCCAGCCACGTTTCTGCGAAAACGCGGGAAA
AAGTGGAAGCGGCGATGGCGGAGCTGAATTACATTCCCAACCGCGTGGCACAACAACTGGCGGGCAAACA
GTCGTTGCTGATTGGCGTTGCCACCTCCAGTCTGGCCCTGCACGCGCCGTCGCAAATTGTCGCGGCGATT
AAATCTCGCGCCGATCAACTGGGTGCCAGCGTGGTGGTGTCGATGGTAGAACGAAGCGGCGTCGAAGCCT
GTAAAGCGGCGGTGCACAATCTTCTCGCGCAACGCGTCAGTGGGCTGATCATTAACTATCCGCTGGATGA
CCAGGATGCCATTGCTGTGGAAGCTGCCTGCACTAATGTTCCGGCGTTATTTCTTGATGTCTCTGACCAG
ACACCCATCAACAGTATTATTTTCTCCCATGAAGACGGTACGCGACTGGGCGTGGAGCATCTGGTCGCAT
TGGGTCACCAGCAAATCGCGCTGTTAGCGGGCCCATTAAGTTCTGTCTCGGCGCGTCTGCGTCTGGCTGG
CTGGCATAAATATCTCACTCGCAATCAAATTCAGCCGATAGCGGAACGGGAAGGCGACTGGAGTGCCATG
TCCGGTTTTCAACAAACCATGCAAATGCTGAATGAGGGCATCGTTCCCACTGCGATGCTGGTTGCCAACG
ATCAGATGGCGCTGGGCGCAATGCGCGCCATTACCGAGTCCGGGCTGCGCGTTGGTGCGGATATCTCGGT
AGTGGGATACGACGATACCGAAGACAGCTCATGTTATATCCCGCCGTTAACCACCATCAAACAGGATTTT
CGCCTGCTGGGGCAAACCAGCGTGGACCGCTTGCTGCAACTCTCTCAGGGCCAGGCGGTGAAGGGCAATC
AGCTGTTGCCCGTCTCACTGGTGAAAAGAAAAACCACGCTAGCGCCCAATACGCAAACCGCCTCTCCCCG
CGCGTTGGCCGATTCATTAATGCAGCTGGCACGACAGGTTTCCCGACTGGAAAGCGGGCAGTGAGCGCAA
CGCAATTAATGTAAGTTAGCTCACTCATTAGGCACCCCAGGCTTTACACTTTATGCTTCCGGCTCGTATG
TTGTGTGGAATTGTGAGCGGATAACAATTTCACACAGGAAACAGCTATGACCATGATTACGGATTCACTG
GCCGTCGTTTTACAACGTCGTGACTGGGAAAACCCTGGCGTTACCCAACTTAATCGCCTTGCAGCACATC
CCCCTTTCGCCAGCTGGCGTAATAGCGAAGAGGCCCGCACCGATCGCCCTTCCCAACAGTTGCGCAGCCT
GAATGGCGAATGGCGCTTTGCCTGGTTTCCGGCACCAGAAGCGGTGCCGGAAAGCTGGCTGGAGTGCGAT
CTTCCTGAGGCCGATACTGTCGTCGTCCCCTCAAACTGGCAGATGCACGGTTACGATGCGCCCATCTACA
CCAACGTGACCTATCCCATTACGGTCAATCCGCCGTTTGTTCCCACGGAGAATCCGACGGGTTGTTACTC
GCTCACATTTAATGTTGATGAAAGCTGGCTACAGGAAGGCCAGACGCGAATTATTTTTGATGGCGTTGGA
ATT
Features (pLannotate 1.2.2; 18 found; start..end, strand, type, name):
    183..211     +  promoter       tac promoter: strong E. coli promoter; hybrid between the trp and lac UV5 promoters
    219..235     +  protein_bind   lac operator: The lac repressor binds to the lac operator to inhibit transcription in E. coli. This inhibition can be relieved by adding lactose or isopropyl-β-D-thiogalactopyranoside (IPTG). lac repressor encoded by lacI
    258..912     +  CDS            GST (fragment): glutathione S-transferase from Schistosoma japonicum
    951..2213    +  CDS            Khc (fragment): KINH_DROME - Also known as kin. Experimental evidence at protein level: Swiss-Prot protein existence level 1. Kinesin is a microtubule-associated force-producing protein that may play a role in organelle transport. Milt and Miro form an essential protein complex that links Khc to mitochondria for light chain-independent, anterograde transport of mitochondria. From Drosophila melanogaster (Fruit fly).
   2220..2936    +  CDS            EGFP: EGFP is a basic (constitutively fluorescent) green fluorescent protein published in 1996, derived from Aequorea victoria. It is reported to be a rapidly-maturing weak dimer with moderate acid sensitivity.
   2950..2989    +  CDS            rop (fragment): Rop protein, which maintains plasmids at low copy number; rop
   3091..3131    +  misc_feature   bom (fragment): basis of mobility region from pBR322
   3236..3340    +  promoter       AmpR promoter: bla
   3341..4201    +  CDS            AmpR: β-lactamase; bla; confers resistance to ampicillin, carbenicillin, and related antibiotics
   4372..4960    +  rep_origin     ori: high-copy-number ColE1/pMB1/pBR322/pUC origin of replication
   5146..5197    -  misc_feature   bom (fragment): basis of mobility region from pBR322
   5204..5281    +  promoter       lacI promoter: lacI
   5282..6364    +  CDS            lacI: lac repressor; lacI; The lac repressor binds to the lac operator to inhibit transcription in E. coli. This inhibition can be relieved by adding lactose or isopropyl-β-D-thiogalactopyranoside (IPTG).
   6377..6398    +  protein_bind   CAP binding site: CAP binding activates transcription in the presence of cAMP. E. coli catabolite activator protein
   6413..6443    +  promoter       lac promoter: promoter for the E. coli lac operon
   6451..6467    +  protein_bind   lac operator: The lac repressor binds to the lac operator to inhibit transcription in E. coli. This inhibition can be relieved by adding lactose or isopropyl-β-D-thiogalactopyranoside (IPTG). lac repressor encoded by lacI
   6487..6660    +  CDS            lacZα: LacZα fragment of β-galactosidase; lacZ fragment
   6924..107     -  CDS            yciV (fragment) (across the origin): RNAAM_ECOLI - Also known as trpH From Escherichia coli (strain K12).
