[The description below was written by a language model from this plasmid's Addgene catalogue record and pLannotate feature annotations shown in this document.]
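Description:
pGEX-6p-1_GST-DmKHC[1-421]-1xGFP is a 6.9 kb bacterial expression plasmid built on the pGEX-6p-1 backbone for producing a truncated, fluorescently tagged Drosophila melanogaster kinesin-1 heavy chain in E. coli. It replicates from a ColE1/pMB1-type origin and is selected with ampicillin through the β-lactamase (AmpR) gene and its own promoter. The record lists the copy number as unknown. Short remnants of rop and the pBR322 bom region, along with a lacZα segment and its lac promoter/operator, are backbone carry-over rather than functional parts of the payload.

The expression cassette is driven by the strong hybrid tac promoter followed by a lac operator. The plasmid also carries lacI, so the repressor it encodes keeps transcription off until IPTG is added. The single open reading frame encodes Schistosoma japonicum glutathione S-transferase at the N-terminus, then residues 1–421 of Khc, then one copy of EGFP at the C-terminus. The insert was assembled by Gibson cloning. The catalogue entry describes the GST tag as cleavable. This fits the short linker between GST and Khc in the feature table, although the protease site itself is not annotated there. In pGEX-6P vectors this position normally holds a PreScission (HRV 3C) protease site.

The stated purpose is GST-affinity purification of the fusion protein from an expression strain such as BL21. The GST tag can then be removed to leave KHC[1-421]-GFP. The record does not state the downstream application, though a GFP tag on the purified kinesin fragment allows it to be detected by fluorescence.
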