Addgene plasmid #196973: pGEX-6p-1_GST-DmKHC[1-421]-1xGFP
Purpose: Bacterial expression plasmid for GST-based purification of Drosophila melanogaster kinesin heavy chain [1-421] with C-terminal GFP tag and cleavable N-terminal GST tag
Depositing lab: Lukas Kapitein. Depositing organization: Utrecht University.
Backbone
  Vector backbone: pGEX-6p-1
  Backbone size w/o insert (bp): 4944
  Total vector size (bp): 6933
  Vector type: Bacterial Expression
Growth in bacteria
  Bacterial resistance: Ampicillin, 100 μg/mL
  Growth temperature: 37°C
  Growth strain: DH5alpha
  Growth instructions: Purification from BL21. Induce protein expression with IPTG. After induction, grow at 18 degrees C.
  Copy number: Unknown
Gene/Insert
  Gene/Insert name: Kinesin Heavy Chain (alt name: KHC, Khc, kinesin-1)
  Species: D. melanogaster (fly)
  Insert size (bp): 1988
  Entrez Gene: Khc (a.k.a. Dmel_CG7765, 2R6, CG7765, DK, DKH, Dm KHC, DmK, DmKHC, Dmel\CG7765, Dmkin, KHC, KIF 5A, KIF5, KIF5B, KIN, Kif5, Kin, Kin-1, Kinesin, Kinesin-1, khc, kin, kinesin, kinesin-1, l(2)W12, l(2)k13219, l(2)k13314, l(2R)W12, pgs)
  Promoter: tac
  Tag / fusion protein: GST (N terminal on insert); GFP (C terminal on insert)
  Cloning method: Gibson Cloning
  Sequencing primers: 5′ GGCAAGCCACGTTTGGTG; 3′ GGAGCTGCATGTGTCAGAGG
Terms and licenses: Academic/Nonprofit Terms; Industry Terms: Not Available to Industry
How to cite: pGEX-6p-1_GST-DmKHC[1-421]-1xGFP was a gift from Lukas Kapitein (Addgene plasmid # 196973 ; http://n2t.net/addgene:196973 ; RRID:Addgene_196973)
