>Addgene plasmid #196973 | pGEX-6p-1_GST-DmKHC[1-421]-1xGFP | depositor partial sequence | sequence record 382076 | pGEX-6p-1_GST-DmKHC[1-421]-1xGFP sequence 1989 bps
ATGAGCGCAGAACGAGAAATTCCAGCCGAGGACAGCATCAAAGTGGTCTGCCGATTCCGACCGCTGAACG
ACAGCGAAGAGAAGGCCGGCTCCAAGTTCGTGGTCAAGTTCCCCAACAATGTGGAGGAGAACTGCATATC
CATAGCGGGCAAGGTGTATTTGTTCGACAAGGTCTTCAAACCGAATGCATCCCAGGAAAAGGTCTACAAT
GAGGCGGCCAAGTCCATTGTTACGGATGTCCTGGCCGGGTACAATGGAACGATATTCGCATACGGTCAGA
CGTCCTCCGGAAAAACGCATACGATGGAGGGCGTGATCGGGGACTCCGTAAAACAGGGTATCATACCTAG
GATCGTCAACGACATTTTCAATCACATCTACGCGATGGAGGTGAACCTGGAGTTTCACATCAAGGTCTCC
TACTACGAGATCTACATGGACAAGATTCGAGATCTGTTGGACGTCTCCAAGGTGAACCTTAGTGTGCACG
AGGATAAGAACCGGGTGCCGTACGTCAAGGGCGCTACGGAACGGTTCGTCTCGTCGCCGGAGGATGTTTT
CGAGGTGATCGAGGAGGGCAAATCCAATCGTCACATCGCTGTGACAAACATGAACGAGCATTCTTCGCGA
TCCCACTCAGTATTCCTTATCAATGTGAAGCAGGAGAACCTGGAGAACCAGAAGAAACTATCCGGCAAAC
TCTACCTGGTGGATTTGGCCGGATCCGAGAAGGTTTCCAAGACTGGAGCGGAGGGAACCGTTCTTGATGA
AGCCAAGAACATCAACAAGTCGCTGTCGGCCTTGGGCAACGTAATTTCTGCCCTGGCGGACGGAAACAAA
ACGCACATCCCCTACCGTGATTCCAAGCTAACGCGCATCCTGCAGGAGTCGCTGGGAGGCAACGCACGCA
CAACCATCGTCATCTGCTGCTCTCCAGCCAGTTTCAACGAATCTGAAACGAAGTCAACGCTGGACTTCGG
TCGTAGAGCCAAGACAGTGAAGAACGTGGTCTGCGTTAACGAGGAGCTTACTGCCGAGGAATGGAAGCGA
CGCTATGAAAAGGAGAAGGAAAAGAACGCCCGACTAAAGGGTAAGGTGGAGAAGCTTGAGATCGAGCTTG
CGCGCTGGAGAGCGGGTGAAACTGTTAAGGCGGAGGAGCAAATCAACATGGAGGATCTCATGGAGGCAAG
CACGCCCAACCTGGAAGTGGAGGCAGCACAGACGGCGGCGGCCGAGGCCGCTTTGGCCGCCCAGCGAACG
GCTGAATTCATGGTGAGCAAGGGCGAGGAGCTGTTCACCGGGGTGGTGCCCATCCTGGTCGAGCTGGACG
GCGACGTAAACGGCCACAAGTTCAGCGTGTCCGGCGAGGGCGAGGGCGATGCCACCTACGGCAAGCTGAC
CCTGAAGTTCATCTGCACCACCGGCAAGCTGCCCGTGCCCTGGCCCACCCTCGTGACCACCCTGACCTAC
GGCGTGCAGTGCTTCAGCCGCTACCCCGACCACATGAAGCAGCACGACTTCTTCAAGTCCGCCATGCCCG
AAGGCTACGTCCAGGAGCGCACCATCTTCTTCAAGGACGACGGCAACTACAAGACCCGCGCCGAGGTGAA
GTTCGAGGGCGACACCCTGGTGAACCGCATCGAGCTGAAGGGCATCGACTTCAAGGAGGACGGCAACATC
CTGGGGCACAAGCTGGAGTACAACTACAACAGCCACAACGTCTATATCATGGCCGACAAGCAGAAGAACG
GCATCAAGGTGAACTTCAAGATCCGCCACAACATCGAGGACGGCAGCGTGCAGCTCGCCGACCACTACCA
GCAGAACACCCCCATCGGCGACGGCCCCGTGCTGCTGCCCGACAACCACTACCTGAGCACCCAGTCCAAG
CTGAGCAAAGACCCCAACGAGAAGCGCGATCACATGGTCCTGCTGGAGTTCGTGACCGCCGCCGGGATCA
CTCTCGGCATGGACGAGCTGTACAAGTGA
